Addgene plasmid #152709: pGBW-m4133857
Purpose: Mammalian expression plasmid for SARS-CoV-2 3C-like proteinase
Depositing lab: Ginkgo Bioworks & Benjie Chen. Depositing organization: Ginkgo Bioworks.
Backbone
  Vector backbone: pTwist_CMV_Puro_6
  Backbone size w/o insert (bp): 6080
  Vector type: Mammalian Expression
  Selectable markers: Puromycin
Growth in bacteria
  Bacterial resistance: Ampicillin, 100 μg/mL
  Growth temperature: 37°C
  Growth strain: DH5alpha
  Copy number: High Copy
Gene/Insert
  Gene/Insert name: SARS-CoV-2 3C-like proteinase (alt name: nsp5)
  Species: Severe acute respiratory syndrome coronavirus 2
  Insert size (bp): 911
  Mutation: wt
  Entrez Gene: ORF1ab (a.k.a. GU280_gp01)
  Promoter: CMV
  Tag / fusion protein: Cleavable TEV;HA (C terminal on backbone)
  Cloning method: Unknown
Resource information
  A portion of this plasmid was derived from a plasmid made by: GinkgoBioworks
Depositor comments: NCBI reference sequence: YP_009725301.1
How to cite: pGBW-m4133857 was a gift from Ginkgo Bioworks & Benjie Chen (Addgene plasmid # 152709 ; http://n2t.net/addgene:152709 ; RRID:Addgene_152709)
