[The description below was written by a language model from this plasmid's Addgene catalogue record and pLannotate feature annotations shown in this document.]
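Description:
pGBW-m4133857 is a mammalian expression plasmid built on the pTwist_CMV_Puro_6 backbone that carries the wild-type SARS-CoV-2 3C-like proteinase (nsp5, the main protease processed out of the ORF1ab polyprotein). It is propagated in E. coli as a high-copy plasmid through a ColE1/pUC-type origin and selected with ampicillin via a full-length β-lactamase gene. A short additional β-lactamase fragment is also annotated, apparently a backbone remnant. The deposited full sequence is about 7.05 kb, consistent with a roughly 6.1 kb backbone plus a 911 bp insert.

The insert sits at the start of the numbered sequence, immediately downstream of the CMV enhancer and CMV promoter elements that lie at the end of the circular map. The automated annotation matches this coding region to a fragment of the SARS-CoV-2 replicase polyprotein 1a. Its descriptive text refers to nsp10, but that is generic wording for the polyprotein entry, and the catalogue identifies the fragment as nsp5. According to the record, the backbone supplies a C-terminal TEV-cleavable HA tag for detection or immunoprecipitation, although the tag is not separately annotated in the feature table. Transcription ends at an SV40 polyadenylation signal.

A separate cassette, with the human ubiquitin C promoter driving puromycin N-acetyltransferase and a synthetic poly(A) signal, allows puromycin selection of transfected mammalian cells. β-globin insulator elements, T7 and rrnG terminators and further synthetic poly(A) signals flank the units, presumably to limit read-through and interference between them. The construct is suited to transient or stably selected expression of the viral protease in mammalian cells, for example to study its function, its interactions or its inhibition.
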