Features (pLannotate 1.2.2; 19 found; start..end, strand, type, name):
      8..922     +  CDS            R1A_SARS2 (fragment): Experimental evidence at protein level: Swiss-Prot protein existence level 1. [Non-structural protein 10]: Plays a pivotal role in viral transcription by stimulating both nsp14 3'-5' exoribonuclease and nsp16 2'-O-methyltransferase activities. Therefore plays an essential role in viral mRNAs cap methylation. From Severe acute respiratory syndrome coronavirus 2 (2019-nCoV) (SARS-CoV-2).
   1020..1141    -  polyA_signal   SV40 poly(A) signal: SV40 polyadenylation signal
   1164..1233    -  CDS            large T antigen (fragment): large T antigen from SV40 (simian virus 40)
   1256..1302    +  terminator     T7 terminator: transcription terminator for bacteriophage T7 RNA polymerase
   1332..1468    +  terminator     rrnG terminator: transcription terminator from the E. coli ribosomal RNA rrnG operon (Albrechtsen et al., 1991)
   1513..1584    +  misc_feature   3' β-globin insulator: insulator downstream of the human β-globin locus (Farrell et al., 2002)
   1810..2398    -  rep_origin     ori: high-copy-number ColE1/pMB1/pBR322/pUC origin of replication
   2570..2634    -  CDS            bla(M) (fragment): β-lactamase lacking the signal sequence; bla(M); allows cytosolic expression of β-lactamase
   2898..4107    +  promoter       UbC promoter: human ubiquitin C promoter
   4111..4708    +  CDS            PuroR (fragment): puromycin N-acetyltransferase; pac from Streptomyces; confers resistance to puromycin
   4737..4785    +  polyA_signal   poly(A) signal: synthetic polyadenylation signal
   5051..5911    +  CDS            AmpR: β-lactamase; bla; confers resistance to ampicillin, carbenicillin, and related antibiotics
   5924..6060    +  terminator     rrnG terminator: transcription terminator from the E. coli ribosomal RNA rrnG operon (Albrechtsen et al., 1991)
   6205..6276    +  misc_feature   5' β-globin insulator: insulator upstream of the human β-globin locus (Farrell et al., 2002)
   6281..6327    -  terminator     T7 terminator: transcription terminator for bacteriophage T7 RNA polymerase
   6345..6393    -  polyA_signal   poly(A) signal: synthetic polyadenylation signal
   6474..6777    +  enhancer       CMV enhancer: human cytomegalovirus immediate early enhancer
   6850..6867    -  promoter       CMV promoter (fragment): human cytomegalovirus (CMV) immediate early promoter
   6930..6981    +  promoter       CMVd2 promoter: truncated human cytomegalovirus (CMV) immediate early promoter that yields moderately reduced expression relative to the full-length promoter
>Addgene plasmid #152709 | pGBW-m4133857 | depositor full sequence | sequence record 295721 | Full Sequence
CACCATGGGTTTTAGAAAAATGGCATTCCCATCTGGTAAAGTTGAGGGTTGTATGGTACAAGTAACTTGT
GGTACAACTACACTTAACGGTCTTTGGCTTGATGACGTAGTTTACTGTCCAAGACATGTGATCTGCACCT
CTGAAGACATGCTTAACCCTAATTATGAAGATTTACTCATTCGTAAGTCTAATCATAATTTCTTGGTACA
GGCTGGTAATGTTCAACTCAGGGTTATTGGACATTCTATGCAAAATTGTGTACTTAAGCTTAAGGTTGAT
ACAGCCAATCCTAAGACACCTAAGTATAAGTTTGTTCGCATTCAACCAGGACAGACTTTTTCAGTGTTAG
CTTGTTACAATGGTTCACCATCTGGTGTTTACCAATGTGCTATGAGGCCCAATTTCACTATTAAGGGTTC
ATTCCTTAATGGTTCATGTGGTAGTGTTGGTTTTAACATAGATTATGACTGTGTCTCTTTTTGTTACATG
CACCATATGGAATTACCAACTGGAGTTCATGCTGGCACAGACTTAGAAGGTAACTTTTATGGACCTTTTG
TTGACAGGCAAACAGCACAAGCAGCTGGTACGGACACAACTATTACAGTTAATGTTTTAGCTTGGTTGTA
CGCTGCTGTTATAAATGGAGACAGGTGGTTTCTCAATCGATTTACCACAACTCTTAATGACTTTAACCTT
GTGGCTATGAAGTACAATTATGAACCTCTAACACAAGACCATGTTGACATACTAGGACCTCTTTCTGCTC
AAACTGGAATTGCCGTTTTAGATATGTGTGCTTCATTAAAAGAATTACTGCAAAATGGTATGAATGGACG
TACCATATTGGGTAGTGCTTTATTAGAAGATGAATTTACACCTTTTGATGTTGTTAGACAATGCTCAGGT
GTTACTTTCGAAAACCTTTACTTTCAGTCGTACCCCTATGACGTACCAGATTATGCGTAAGCTAGCTTGA
CTGACTGAGATACAGCGTACCTTCAGCTCACAGACATGATAAGATACATTGATGAGTTTGGACAAACCAC
AACTAGAATGCAGTGAAAAAAATGCTTTATTTGTGAAATTTGTGATGCTATTGCTTTATTTGTAACCATT
ATAAGCTGCAATAAACAAGTTAACAACAACAATTGCATTCATTTTATGTTTCAGGTTCAGGGGGAGGTGT
GGGAGGTTTTTTAAAGCAAGTAAAACCTCTACAAATGTGGTATTGGCCCATCTCTATCGGTATCGTAGCA
TAACCCCTTGGGGCCTCTAAACGGGTCTTGAGGGGTTTTTTGTGCCCCTCGGGCCGGATTGCTATCTACC
GGCATTGGCGCAGAAAAAAATGCCTGATGCGACGCTGCGCGTCTTATACTCCCACATATGCCAGATTCAG
CAACGGATACGGCTTCCCCAACTTGCCCACTTCCATACGTGTCCTCCTTACCAGAAATTTATCCTTAAGG
TCGTCAGCTATCCTGCAGGCGATCTCTCGATTTCGATCAAGACATTCCTTTAATGGTCTTTTCTGGACAC
CACTAGGGGTCAGAAGTAGTTCATCAAACTTTCTTCCCTCCCTAATCTCATTGGTTACCTTGGGCTATCG
AAACTTAATTAACCAGTCAAGTCAGCTACTTGGCGAGATCGACTTGTCTGGGTTTCGACTACGCTCAGAA
TTGCGTCAGTCAAGTTCGATCTGGTCCTTGCTATTGCACCCGTTCTCCGATTACGAGTTTCATTTAAATC
ATGTGAGCAAAAGGCCAGCAAAAGGCCAGGAACCGTAAAAAGGCCGCGTTGCTGGCGTTTTTCCATAGGC
TCCGCCCCCCTGACGAGCATCACAAAAATCGACGCTCAAGTCAGAGGTGGCGAAACCCGACAGGACTATA
AAGATACCAGGCGTTTCCCCCTGGAAGCTCCCTCGTGCGCTCTCCTGTTCCGACCCTGCCGCTTACCGGA
TACCTGTCCGCCTTTCTCCCTTCGGGAAGCGTGGCGCTTTCTCATAGCTCACGCTGTAGGTATCTCAGTT
CGGTGTAGGTCGTTCGCTCCAAGCTGGGCTGTGTGCACGAACCCCCCGTTCAGCCCGACCGCTGCGCCTT
ATCCGGTAACTATCGTCTTGAGTCCAACCCGGTAAGACACGACTTATCGCCACTGGCAGCAGCCACTGGT
AACAGGATTAGCAGAGCGAGGTATGTAGGCGGTGCTACAGAGTTCTTGAAGTGGTGGCCTAACTACGGCT
ACACTAGAAGAACAGTATTTGGTATCTGCGCTCTGCTGAAGCCAGTTACCTTCGGAAAAAGAGTTGGTAG
CTCTTGATCCGGCAAACAAACCACCGCTGGTAGCGGTGGTTTTTTTGTTTGCAAGCAGCAGATTACGCGC
AGAAAAAAAGGATCTCAAGAAGATCCTTTGATCTTTTCTACGGGGTCTGACGCTCAGTGGAACGAAAACT
CACGTTAAGGGATTTTGGTCATGAGATTATCAAAAAGGATCTTCACCTAGATCCTTTTAAATTAAAAATG
AAGTTTTAAATCAATCTAAAGTATATATGAGTAAACTTGGTCTGACAGTTACCAATGCTTAATCAGTGAG
GCACCTATCTCAGCGATCTGTCTATTTCGTTCATCCATAGTTGCATTTAAATTTCCGAACTCTCCAAGGC
CCTCGTCGGAAAATCTTCAAACCTTTCGTCCGATCCATCTTGCAGGCTACCTCTCGAACGAACTATCGCA
AGTCTCTTGGCCGGCCTTGCGCCTTGGCTATTGCTTGGCAGCGCCTATCGCCAGGTATTACTCCAATCCC
GAATATCCGAGATCGGGATCACCCGAGAGAAGTTCAACCTACATCCTCAATCCCGATCTATCCGAGATCC
GAGGAATATCGAAATCGGGGCGCGCCTGGCCTCCGCGCCGGGTTTTGGCGCCTCCCGCGGGCGCCCCCCT
CGTCACGGCGAGCGCTGCCACGTCAGACGAAGGGCGCAGGAGCGTCCTGATCCTTCCGCCCGGACGCTCA
GGACAGCGGCCCGCTGCTCATAAGACTCGGCCTTAGAACCCCAGTATCAGCAGAAGGACATTTTAGGACG
GGACTTGGGTGACTCTAGGGCACTGGTTTTCTTTCCAGAGAGCGGAACAGGCGAGGAAAAGTAGTCCCTT
CTCGGCGATTCTGCGGAGGGATCTCCGTGGGGCGGTGAACGCCGATGATTATATAAGGACGCGCCGGGTG
TGGCACAGCTAGTTCCGTCGCAGCCGGGATTTGGGTCGCGGTTCTTGTTTGTGGATCGCTGTGATCGTCA
CTTGGTGAGTAGCGGGCTGCTGGGCTGGCCGGGGCTTTCGTGGCCGCCGGGCCGCTCGGTGGGACGGAAG
CGTGTGGAGAGACCGCCAAGGGCTGTAGTCTGGGTCCGCGAGCAAGGTTGCCCTGAACTGGGGGTTGGGG
GGAGCGCAGCAAAATGGCGGCTGTTCCCGAGTCTTGAATGGAAGACGCTTGTGAGGCGGGCTGTGAGGTC
GTTGAAACAAGGTGGGGGGCATGGTGGGCGGCAAGAACCCAAGGTCTTGAGCCCTTCGCTAATGCGGGAA
AGCTCTTATTCGGGTGAGATGGGCTGGGCACCATCTGGGGACCCTGACGTGAAGTTTGTCACTGACTGGA
GAACTCGGTTTGTCGTCTGTTGCGGGGGCGGCAGTTATGGCGGTGCCGTTGGGCAGTGCACCCGTACCTT
TGGGAGCGCGCGCCCTCGTCGTGTCGTGACGTCACCCGTTCTGTTGGCTTATAATGCAGGGTGGGGCCAC
CTGCCGGTAGGTGTGCGGTAGGCTTTTCTCCGTCGCAGGACGCAGGGTTCGGGCCTAGGGTAGGCTCTCC
TGAATCGACAGGCGCCGGACCTCTGGTGAGGGGAGGGATAAGTGAGGCGTCAGTTTCTTTGGTCGGTTTT
ATGTACCTATCTTCTTAAGTAGCTGAAGCTCCGGTTTTGAACTATGCGCTCGGGGTTGGCGAGTGTGTTT
TGTGAAGTTTTTTAGGCACCTTTTGAAATGTAATCATTTGGGTCAATATGTAATTTTCAGTGTTAGACTT
GTAAATTGTCCGCTAAATTCTGGCCGTTTTTGGCTTTTTTGTTAGACAACATGACCGAGTACAAGCCCAC
GGTGCGCCTCGCCACCCGCGACGACGTCCCCAGGGCCGTACGCACCCTCGCCGCCGCGTTCGCCGACTAC
CCCGCCACGCGCCACACCGTCGATCCGGACCGCCACATCGAGCGGGTCACCGAGCTGCAAGAACTCTTCC
TCACGCGCGTCGGGCTCGACATCGGCAAGGTGTGGGTCGCGGACGACGGCGCCGCGGTGGCGGTCTGGAC
CACGCCGGAGAGCGTCGAAGCGGGGGCGGTGTTCGCCGAGATCGGCCCGCGCATGGCCGAGTTGAGCGGT
TCCCGGCTGGCCGCGCAGCAACAGATGGAGGGCCTCCTGGCGCCGCACCGGCCCAAGGAGCCCGCGTGGT
TCCTGGCCACCGTCGGCGTCTCGCCCGACCACCAGGGCAAGGGTCTGGGCAGCGCCGTCGTGCTCCCCGG
AGTGGAGGCCGCCGAGCGCGCCGGGGTGCCCGCCTTCCTGGAGACCTCCGCGCCCCGCAACCTCCCCTTC
TACGAGCGGCTCGGCTTCACCGTCACCGCCGACGTCGAGGTGCCCGAAGGACCGCGCACCTGGTGCATGA
CCCGCAAGCCCGGTGCCTAGGCTAGTATGTAAGCCTAGTCTTAGATAATAAAATCGCTATCCATCGAAGA
TGGATGTGTGTTGGTTTTTTGTGTGTGTAACGCTAGGCGCGCCTGGTGTACCGAGAACGATCCTCTCAGT
GCGAGTCTCGACGATCCATATCGTTGCTTGGCAGTCAGCCAGTCGGAATCCAGCTTGGGACCCAGGAAGT
CCAATCGTCAGATATTGTACTCAAGCCTGGTCACGGCAGCGTACCGATCTGTTTAAACCTAGATATTGAT
AGTCTGATCGGTCAACGTATAATCGAGTCCTAGCTTTTGCAAACATCTATCAAGAGACAGGATCAGCAGG
AGGCTTTCGCATGAGTATTCAACATTTCCGTGTCGCCCTTATTCCCTTTTTTGCGGCATTTTGCCTTCCT
GTTTTTGCTCACCCAGAAACGCTGGTGAAAGTAAAAGATGCTGAAGATCAGTTGGGTGCGCGAGTGGGTT
ACATCGAACTGGATCTCAACAGCGGTAAGATCCTTGAGAGTTTTCGCCCCGAAGAACGCTTTCCAATGAT
GAGCACTTTTAAAGTTCTGCTATGTGGCGCGGTATTATCCCGTATTGACGCCGGGCAAGAGCAACTCGGT
CGCCGCATACACTATTCTCAGAATGACTTGGTTGAGTATTCACCAGTCACAGAAAAGCATCTTACGGATG
GCATGACAGTAAGAGAATTATGCAGTGCTGCCATAACCATGAGTGATAACACTGCGGCCAACTTACTTCT
GACAACGATTGGAGGACCGAAGGAGCTAACCGCTTTTTTGCACAACATGGGGGATCATGTAACTCGCCTT
GATCGTTGGGAACCGGAGCTGAATGAAGCCATACCAAACGACGAGCGTGACACCACGATGCCTGTAGCAA
TGGCAACAACCTTGCGTAAACTATTAACTGGCGAACTACTTACTCTAGCTTCCCGGCAACAGTTGATAGA
CTGGATGGAGGCGGATAAAGTTGCAGGACCACTTCTGCGCTCGGCCCTTCCGGCTGGCTGGTTTATTGCT
GATAAATCTGGAGCCGGTGAGCGTGGGTCTCGCGGTATCATTGCAGCACTGGGGCCAGATGGTAAGCCCT
CCCGTATCGTAGTTATCTACACGACGGGGAGTCAGGCAACTATGGATGAACGAAATAGACAGATCGCTGA
GATAGGTGCCTCACTGATTAAGCATTGGTAACCGATTCTAGGTGCATTGGCGCAGAAAAAAATGCCTGAT
GCGACGCTGCGCGTCTTATACTCCCACATATGCCAGATTCAGCAACGGATACGGCTTCCCCAACTTGCCC
ACTTCCATACGTGTCCTCCTTACCAGAAATTTATCCTTAAGATCGTTTAAACTCGACTCTGGCTCTATCG
AATCTCCGTCGTTTCGAGCTTACGCGAACAGCCGTGGCGCTCATTTGCTCGTCGGGCATCGAATCTCGTC
AGCTATCGTCAGCTTACCTTTTTGGCAGCGATCGCGGCTCCCGACATCTTGGACCATTAGCTCCACAGGT
ATCTTCTTCCCTCTAGTGGTCATAACAGCAGCTTCAGCTACCTCTCAATTCAAAAAACCCCTCAAGACCC
GTTTAGAGGCCCCAAGGGGTTATGCTATCAATCGTTGCGTTACACACACAAAAAACCAACACACATCCAT
CTTCGATGGATAGCGATTTTATTATCTAACTGCTGATCGAGTGTAGCCAGATCTAGTAATCAATTACGGG
GTCATTAGTTCATAGCCCATATATGGAGTTCCGCGTTACATAACTTACGGTAAATGGCCCGCCTGGCTGA
CCGCCCAACGACCCCCGCCCATTGACGTCAATAATGACGTATGTTCCCATAGTAACGCCAATAGGGACTT
TCCATTGACGTCAATGGGTGGAGTATTTACGGTAAACTGCCCACTTGGCAGTACATCAAGTGTATCATAT
GCCAAGTACGCCCCCTATTGACGTCAATGACGGTAAATGGCCCGCCTGGCATTATGCCCAGTACATGACC
TTATGGGACTTTCCTACTTGGCAGTACATCTACGTATTAGTCATCGCTATTACCATGCTGATGCGGTTTT
GGCAGTACATCAATGGGCGTGGATAGCGGTTTGACTCACGGGGATTTCCAAGTCTCCACCCCATTGACGT
CAATGGGAGTTTGTTTTGGCACCAAAATCAACGGGACTTTCCAAAATGTCGTAACAACTCCGCCCCATTG
ACGCAAATGGGCGGTAGGCGTGTACGGTGGGAGGTCTATATAAGCAGAGCTGGTTTAGTGAACCGTCAGA
TCAGATCTTTGTCGATCCTACCATCCACTCGACACACCCGCCAGCGGCCGC
